>Addgene plasmid #27784 | mEgr2/LZRS | addgene partial sequence | sequence record 33981 | 27784 wtih pBMN-5 (5' GCTTGGATACACGCCGC 3')
GACAAAATCCCAGTAACTCTCAGTGGTTTTATGCACCAGCTGCCTGACAGCCTCTACCCGGTGGAAGACC
TCGCCGCCTCGTCGGTGACCATCTTCCCCAATGGTGAACTGGGAGGCCCCTTTGACCAGATGAACGGAGT
GGCGGGAGATGGCATGATCAACATTGACATGACTGGAGAGAAGAGACCCCTGGATCTCCCGTATCCGAGT
AGCTTCGCTCCCATCTCTGCACCTAGAAACCAGACCTTCACTTACATGGGCAAATTCTCCATTGACCCAC
AGTACCCTGGTGCCAGCTGCTATCCAGAAGGTATCATCAATATTGTGAGTGCGGGCATCTTGCAAGGGGT
CACCCCTCCAGCTTCAACCACAGCCTCCTCCAGCGTCACCTCCGCCTCCCCCAACCCACTGGCCACGGGA
CCCCTGGGTGTGTGTACCATGTCCCAGACTCAGCCTGAACTGGACCACCTCTACTCTCCGCCACCACCTC
CTC
