>Addgene plasmid #27784 | mEgr2/LZRS | addgene partial sequence | sequence record 33982 | 27784 with EXFP-R (5' GTCTTGTAGTTGCCGTCGTC 3')
GCTGAAGCACTGCACGCCGTAGGTCAGGGTGGTCACGAGGGTGGGCCAGGGCACGGGCAGCTTGCCGGTG
GTGCAGATGAACTTCAGGGTCAGCTTGCCGTAGGTGGCATCGCCCTCGCCCTCGCCGGACACGCTGAACT
TGTGGCCGTTTACGTCGCCGTCCAGCTCGACCAGGATGGGCACCACCCCGGTGAACAGCTCCTCGCCCTT
GCTCACCATGGTTGTGGCCATATTATCATCGTGTTTTTCAAAGGAAAACCACGTCCCCGTGGTTCGGGGG
GCCTAGACGTTTTTTTAACCTCGACTAAACACATGTAAAGCATGTGCACCGAGGCCCCAGATCAGATCCC
ATACAATGGGGTACCTTCTGGGCATCCTTCAGCCCCTTGTTGAATACGCTTGAGGAGAGCCATTTGACTC
TTTCCACAACTATCCAACTC
