[The description below was written by a language model from this plasmid's Addgene catalogue record.]
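Description:
mEgr2/LZRS is a retroviral mammalian expression plasmid carrying mouse Egr2 (also known as Krox-20), an early growth response zinc-finger transcription factor. The gene was cloned between BamHI and XhoI sites, both retained, in the LZRSpBMN-linker-IRES-EGFP backbone, which is about 12.4 kb without the insert. The plasmid is maintained in E. coli as a high-copy plasmid under ampicillin selection. No feature table accompanies the record, so the promoter, replication origins and any mammalian selection marker are not explicitly stated. In retroviral vectors of this kind, the insert is normally transcribed from the viral long terminal repeat, and a packaging signal allows the transcript to be incorporated into virions made in a packaging cell line.

The catalogue lists EGFP as a C-terminal tag on the backbone. The backbone name, however, indicates a linker-IRES-EGFP arrangement. An internal ribosome entry site lets a second open reading frame be translated independently from the same mRNA, so EGFP is most likely co-expressed with Egr2 from a bicistronic transcript as a separate reporter rather than fused to it. The record does not settle this point. In the bicistronic reading, GFP fluorescence marks the transduced cells that express Egr2, allowing them to be identified or sorted.

The record does not give a specific purpose. The design suits stable, retrovirus-mediated overexpression of murine Egr2 in dividing mammalian cells, with fluorescence used to track transduced cells in gain-of-function studies.
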