Addgene plasmid #27784: mEgr2/LZRS
Depositing lab: David Wiest. Depositing organization: Institute for Cancer Research d/b/a the Research Institute of Fox Chase Cancer Center.
Backbone
  Vector backbone: LZRSpBMN-linker-IRES-EGFP
  Backbone manufacturer: A.Q. Bakker
  Backbone size w/o insert (bp): 12443
  Vector type: Mammalian Expression, Retroviral
Growth in bacteria
  Bacterial resistance: Ampicillin, 100 μg/mL
  Growth temperature: 37°C
  Growth strain: DH5alpha
  Copy number: High Copy
Gene/Insert
  Gene/Insert name: Egr2
  Species: M. musculus (mouse)
  Entrez Gene: Egr2 (a.k.a. Egr-2, Krox-20, Krox20, NGF1-B, Zfp-25, Zfp-6)
  Tag / fusion protein: EGFP (C terminal on backbone)
  Cloning method: Restriction Enzyme; 5′ cloning site BamHI (not destroyed); 3′ cloning site XhoI (not destroyed)
  Sequencing primers: 5′ pLXSN 5'
Terms and licenses: Academic/Nonprofit Terms; Industry Terms: Not Available to Industry
How to cite: mEgr2/LZRS was a gift from David Wiest (Addgene plasmid # 27784 ; http://n2t.net/addgene:27784 ; RRID:Addgene_27784)
